>Addgene plasmid #192516 | TL022_lenti_hSyn:SEP-GluA1 | addgene full sequence | sequence record 378598 | Addgene NGS Result
CTCATGAGCGGATACATATTTGAATGTATTTAGAAAAATAAACAAATAGGGGTTCCGCGCACATTTCCCC
GAAAAGTGCCACCTGACGTCGACGGATCGGGAGATCTCCCGATCCCCTATGGTGCACTCTCAGTACAATC
TGCTCTGATGCCGCATAGTTAAGCCAGTATCTGCTCCCTGCTTGTGTGTTGGAGGTCGCTGAGTAGTGCG
CGAGCAAAATTTAAGCTACAACAAGGCAAGGCTTGACCGACAATTGCATGAAGAATCTGCTTAGGGTTAG
GCGTTTTGCGCTGCTTCGCGATGTACGGGCCAGATATACGCGTTGACATTGATTATTGACTAGTTATTAA
TAGTAATCAATTACGGGGTCATTAGTTCATAGCCCATATATGGAGTTCCGCGTTACATAACTTACGGTAA
ATGGCCCGCCTGGCTGACCGCCCAACGACCCCCGCCCATTGACGTCAATAATGACGTATGTTCCCATAGT
AACGCCAATAGGGACTTTCCATTGACGTCAATGGGTGGAGTATTTACGGTAAACTGCCCACTTGGCAGTA
CATCAAGTGTATCATATGCCAAGTACGCCCCCTATTGACGTCAATGACGGTAAATGGCCCGCCTGGCATT
ATGCCCAGTACATGACCTTATGGGACTTTCCTACTTGGCAGTACATCTACGTATTAGTCATCGCTATTAC
CATGGTGATGCGGTTTTGGCAGTACATCAATGGGCGTGGATAGCGGTTTGACTCACGGGGATTTCCAAGT
CTCCACCCCATTGACGTCAATGGGAGTTTGTTTTGGCACCAAAATCAACGGGACTTTCCAAAATGTCGTA
ACAACTCCGCCCCATTGACGCAAATGGGCGGTAGGCGTGTACGGTGGGAGGTCTATATAAGCAGCGCGTT
TTGCCTGTACTGGGTCTCTCTGGTTAGACCAGATCTGAGCCTGGGAGCTCTCTGGCTAACTAGGGAACCC
ACTGCTTAAGCCTCAATAAAGCTTGCCTTGAGTGCTTCAAGTAGTGTGTGCCCGTCTGTTGTGTGACTCT
GGTAACTAGAGATCCCTCAGACCCTTTTAGTCAGTGTGGAAAATCTCTAGCAGTGGCGCCCGAACAGGGA
CTTGAAAGCGAAAGGGAAACCAGAGGAGCTCTCTCGACGCAGGACTCGGCTTGCTGAAGCGCGCACGGCA
AGAGGCGAGGGGCGGCGACTGGTGAGTACGCCAAAAATTTTGACTAGCGGAGGCTAGAAGGAGAGAGATG
GGTGCGAGAGCGTCAGTATTAAGCGGGGGAGAATTAGATCGCGATGGGAAAAAATTCGGTTAAGGCCAGG
GGGAAAGAAAAAATATAAATTAAAACATATAGTATGGGCAAGCAGGGAGCTAGAACGATTCGCAGTTAAT
CCTGGCCTGTTAGAAACATCAGAAGGCTGTAGACAAATACTGGGACAGCTACAACCATCCCTTCAGACAG
GATCAGAAGAACTTAGATCATTATATAATACAGTAGCAACCCTCTATTGTGTGCATCAAAGGATAGAGAT
AAAAGACACCAAGGAAGCTTTAGACAAGATAGAGGAAGAGCAAAACAAAAGTAAGACCACCGCACAGCAA
GCGGCCGCTGATCTTCAGACCTGGAGGAGGAGATATGAGGGACAATTGGAGAAGTGAATTATATAAATAT
AAAGTAGTAAAAATTGAACCATTAGGAGTAGCACCCACCAAGGCAAAGAGAAGAGTGGTGCAGAGAGAAA
AAAGAGCAGTGGGAATAGGAGCTTTGTTCCTTGGGTTCTTGGGAGCAGCAGGAAGCACTATGGGCGCAGC
GTCAATGACGCTGACGGTACAGGCCAGACAATTATTGTCTGGTATAGTGCAGCAGCAGAACAATTTGCTG
AGGGCTATTGAGGCGCAACAGCATCTGTTGCAACTCACAGTCTGGGGCATCAAGCAGCTCCAGGCAAGAA
TCCTGGCTGTGGAAAGATACCTAAAGGATCAACAGCTCCTGGGGATTTGGGGTTGCTCTGGAAAACTCAT
TTGCACCACTGCTGTGCCTTGGAATGCTAGTTGGAGTAATAAATCTCTGGAACAGATTTGGAATCACACG
ACCTGGATGGAGTGGGACAGAGAAATTAACAATTACACAAGCTTAATACACTCCTTAATTGAAGAATCGC
AAAACCAGCAAGAAAAGAATGAACAAGAATTATTGGAATTAGATAAATGGGCAAGTTTGTGGAATTGGTT
TAACATAACAAATTGGCTGTGGTATATAAAATTATTCATAATGATAGTAGGAGGCTTGGTAGGTTTAAGA
ATAGTTTTTGCTGTACTTTCTATAGTGAATAGAGTTAGGCAGGGATATTCACCATTATCGTTTCAGACCC
ACCTCCCAACCCCGAGGGGACCCGACAGGCCCGAAGGAATAGAAGAAGAAGGTGGAGAGAGAGACAGAGA
CAGATCCATTCGATTAGTGAACGGATCGGCACTGCGTGCGCCAATTCTGCAGACAAATGGCAGTATTCAT
CCACAATTTTAAAAGAAAAGGGGGGATTGGGGGGTACAGTGCAGGGGAAAGAATAGTAGACATAATAGCA
ACAGACATACAAACTAAAGAATTACAAAAACAAATTACAAAAATTCAAAATTTTCGGGTTTATTACAGGG
ACAGCAGAGATCCAGTTTGGTTAATTAAGTGTCTAGACTGCAGAGGGCCCTGCGTATGAGTGCAAGTGGG
TTTTAGGACCAGGATGAGGCGGGGTGGGGGTGCCTACCTGACGACCGACCCCGACCCACTGGACAAGCAC
CCAACCCCCATTCCCCAAATTGCGCATCCCCTATCAGAGAGGGGGAGGGGAAACAGGATGCGGCGAGGCG
CGTGCGCACTGCCAGCTTCAGCACCGCGGACAGTGCCTTCGCCCCCGCCTGGCGGCGCGCGCCACCGCCG
CCTCAGCACTGAAGGCGCGCTGACGTCACTCGCCGGTCCCCCGCAAACTCCCCTTCCCGGCCACCTTGGT
CGCGTCCGCGCCGCCGCCGGCCCAGCCGGACCGCACCACGCGAGGCGCGAGATAGGGGGGCACGGGCGCG
ACCATCTGCGCTGCGGCGCCGGCGACTCAGCGCTGCCTCAGTCTGCGGTGGGCAGCGGAGGAGTCGTGTC
GTGCCTGAGAGCGCAGTCGAGAAGGATCCACAACTTCGTATATACCTTTCTATACGAAGTTGTGGCGCGC
CACCATGCCGTACATCTTTGCCTTTTTCTGCACCGGTTTTCTAGGTGCGGTTGTGGGTGCCAATGCGCGA
GGTGGAGGCGGTGGGGGAGGGGGTGGAGGAACGCGTAGTAAAGGAGAAGAACTTTTCACTGGAGTTGTCC
CAATTCTTGTTGAATTAGATGGTGATGTTAATGGGCACAAATTTTCTGTCAGTGGAGAGGGTGAAGGTGA
TGCAACATACGGAAAACTTACCCTTAAATTTATTTGCACTACTGGAAAACTACCTGTTCCTTGGCCAACA
CTTGTCACTACTTTAACTTATGGTGTTCAATGCTTTTCAAGATACCCAGATCATATGAAACGGCATGACT
TTTTCAAGAGTGCCATGCCCGAAGGTTATGTACAGGAAAGAACTATATTTTTCAAAGATGACGGGAACTA
CAAGACACGTGCTGAAGTCAAGTTTGAAGGTGATACCCTTGTTAATAGAATCGAGTTAAAAGGTATTGAT
TTTAAAGAAGATGGAAACATTCTTGGACACAAATTGGAATACAACTATAACGATCACCAGGTGTACATCA
TGGCAGACAAACAAAAGAATGGAATCAAAGCTAACTTCAAAATTAGACACAACATTGAAGATGGAGGCGT
TCAACTAGCAGACCATTATCAACAAAATACTCCAATTGGCGATGGGCCCGTCCTTTTACCAGACAACCAT
TACCTGTTTACAACTTCTACTCTTTCGAAAGATCCCAACGAAAAGAGAGACCACATGGTCCTTCTTGAGT
TTGTAACAGCTGCTGGGATTACACATGGCATGGATGAACTATACAAAACGCGTGGAGGTGGAGGGGGCGG
AGGTGGCGGGGGTTCGCGCTTCCCCAACAATATCCAGATAGGGGGGTTATTTCCAAACCAACAATCACAG
GAACATGCGGCTTTTAGGTTTGCTTTGTCACAACTCACGGAGCCCCCCAAGCTGCTTCCCCAGATCGATA
TTGTGAACATCAGCGACAGCTTTGAGATGACTTACCGTTTCTGTTCCCAGTTCTCCAAAGGAGTCTATGC
CATCTTTGGATTTTATGAACGAAGGACTGTCAACATGCTGACCTCCTTCTGTGGGGCCCTCCATGTGTGC
TTCATTACTCCAAGTTTTCCTGTTGACACATCCAATCAATTTGTCCTTCAGCTACGCCCGGAACTACAGG
AAGCTCTCATTAGCATTATCGACCATTACAAGTGGCAAACCTTTGTCTACATTTATGATGCTGACCGGGG
CCTGTCAGTCCTGCAGAGAGTCTTGGATACAGCCGCAGAGAAGAACTGGCAGGTAACGGCTGTCAACATT
CTGACAACCACCGAGGAAGGATACCGGATGCTCTTTCAGGACCTGGAGAAGAAAAAGGAGAGGCTGGTGG
TGGTTGACTGTGAATCAGAACGCCTCAACGCCATCCTGGGCCAGATCGTGAAGCTAGAAAAGAATGGCAT
CGGGTACCACTACATCCTCGCCAATCTGGGCTTCATGGACATTGACTTAAATAAGTTCAAGGAGAGCGGA
GCCAATGTGACAGGTTTCCAGCTGGTGAACTACACAGACACGATCCCAGCCAGAATCATGCAGCAATGGA
GGACAAGTGACTCCCGAGACCATACCAGGGTGGACTGGAAGAGGCCAAAGTACACTTCTGCTCTCACCTA
TGATGGTGTCAAGGTGATGGCTGAGGCCTTCCAAAGCCTGCGGAGGCAGAGGATTGACATATCCCGCCGG
GGGAATGCTGGGGACTGTCTGGCTAACCCAGCTGTGCCCTGGGGTCAAGGGATCGACATCCAGAGAGCCC
TGCAGCAGGTGCGCTTCGAAGGTTTGACAGGAAATGTGCAGTTCAACGAGAAAGGGCGCCGGACCAATTA
CACCCTCCACGTGATCGAAATGAAACATGATGGAATCCGAAAGATTGGTTACTGGAATGAAGACGATAAA
TTTGTCCCCGCAGCCACCGACGCTCAGGCTGGAGGGGACAACTCAAGCGTCCAGAATAGGACCTACATCG
TCACTACTATCCTCGAAGATCCTTACGTGATGCTTAAAAAGAATGCCAACCAGTTTGAGGGCAATGACCG
CTATGAGGGCTACTGTGTGGAGCTGGCTGCAGAGATCGCCAAGCACGTGGGCTACTCCTACCGACTTGAG
ATTGTCAGCGACGGCAAATATGGAGCCCGGGATCCCGACACAAAGGCTTGGAATGGCATGGTGGGAGAAC
TGGTCTATGGAAGAGCAGACGTGGCTGTGGCTCCCTTGACCATAACCTTGGTCCGGGAGGAAGTCATCGA
CTTCTCCAAGCCATTCATGAGTTTGGGAATCTCCATTATGATTAAGAAGCCACAGAAGTCCAAGCCAGGT
GTCTTCTCCTTTCTTGACCCTTTGGCCTATGAGATCTGGATGTGTATAGTGTTTGCCTACATTGGAGTGA
GCGTCGTCCTCTTCCTGGTCAGCCGTTTCAGCCCCTACGAATGGCACAGCGAAGAGTTTGAAGAGGGACG
AGACCAGACAACCAGTGACCAGTCAAATGAGTTTGGCATATTCAACAGCCTGTGGTTCTCCCTGGGGGCC
TTCATGCAGCAAGGATGTGACATTTCCCCCAGGTCCCTGTCCGGACGCATCGTCGGCGGCGTCTGGTGGT
TCTTCACTTTGATCATCATCTCCTCGTACACAGCCAACCTGGCTGCCTTCCTGACTGTGGAGAGGATGGT
GTCTCCCATTGAGAGTGCAGAGGACCTGGCAAAGCAGACGGAAATTGCTTATGGGACATTGGAAGCAGGC
TCCACTAAGGAGTTCTTCAGGAGATCTAAAATCGCTGTGTTTGAGAAGATGTGGACATACATGAAGTCTG
CAGAACCATCCGTGTTTGTTCGGACCACAGAGGAAGGCATGATCAGAGTGAGAAAATCTAAAGGCAAATA
CGCCTACCTCCTGGAGTCCACCATGAATGAGTATATTGAGCAACGAAAGCCCTGTGACACCATGAAAGTG
GGAGGTAACTTGGATTCCAAAGGCTATGGCATTGCGACACCCAAGGGGTCCGCCCTGAGAAATCCAGTAA
ACCTGGCAGTGTTAAAACTGAACGAGCAGGGGCTTTTGGACAAATTGAAAAACAAATGGTGGTACGACAA
GGGCGAGTGCGGCAGCGGGGGAGGTGACTCCAAGGACAAGACCAGCGCTTTGAGCCTCAGCAATGTGGCA
GGCGTGTTCTACATCCTGATTGGAGGGCTGGGACTGGCCATGCTGGTTGCCTTAATCGAGTTCTGCTACA
AATCCCGTAGCGAGTCGAAGCGGATGAAGGGTTTCTGTTTGATCCCACAGCAATCCATCAATGAAGCCAT
ACGGACATCGACCCTCCCCCGGAACAGTGGGGCAGGAGCCAGCGGAGGAGGCGGCAGTGGAGAGAATGGC
CGGGTGGTCAGCCAGGACTTCCCCAAGTCCATGCAATCCATTCCCTGCATGAGTCACAGTTCAGGGATGC
CCTTGGGAGCCACAGGATTGTAAGCTAGCTAAACAACTTCGTATATACCTTTCTATACGAAGTTGTCGAA
TTCGATATCAAGCTTATCGATAATCAACCTCTGGATTACAAAATTTGTGAAAGATTGACTGGTATTCTTA
ACTATGTTGCTCCTTTTACGCTATGTGGATACGCTGCTTTAATGCCTTTGTATCATGCTATTGCTTCCCG
TATGGCTTTCATTTTCTCCTCCTTGTATAAATCCTGGTTGCTGTCTCTTTATGAGGAGTTGTGGCCCGTT
GTCAGGCAACGTGGCGTGGTGTGCACTGTGTTTGCTGACGCAACCCCCACTGGTTGGGGCATTGCCACCA
CCTGTCAGCTCCTTTCCGGGACTTTCGCTTTCCCCCTCCCTATTGCCACGGCGGAACTCATCGCCGCCTG
CCTTGCCCGCTGCTGGACAGGGGCTCGGCTGTTGGGCACTGACAATTCCGTGGTGTTGTCGGGGAAATCA
TCGTCCTTTCCTTGGCTGCTCGCCTGTGTTGCCACCTGGATTCTGCGCGGGACGTCCTTCTGCTACGTCC
CTTCGGCCCTCAATCCAGCGGACCTTCCTTCCCGCGGCCTGCTGCCGGCTCTGCGGCCTCTTCCGCGTCT
TCGCCTTCGCCCTCAGACGAGTCGGATCTCCCTTTGGGCCGCCTCCCCGCATCGATACCGTCGACCTCGA
GACCTAGAAAAACATGGAGCAATCACAAGTAGCAATACAGCAGCTACCAATGCTGATTGTGCCTGGCTAG
AAGCACAAGAGGAGGAGGAGGTGGGTTTTCCAGTCACACCTCAGGTACCTTTAAGACCAATGACTTACAA
GGCAGCTGTAGATCTTAGCCACTTTTTAAAAGAAAAGGGGGGACTGGAAGGGCTAATTCACTCCCAACGA
AGACAAGATATCCTTGATCTGTGGATCTACCACACACAAGGCTACTTCCCTGATTGGCAGAACTACACAC
CAGGGCCAGGGATCAGATATCCACTGACCTTTGGATGGTGCTACAAGCTAGTACCAGTTGAGCAAGAGAA
GGTAGAAGAAGCCAATGAAGGAGAGAACACCCGCTTGTTACACCCTGTGAGCCTGCATGGGATGGATGAC
CCGGAGAGAGAAGTATTAGAGTGGAGGTTTGACAGCCGCCTAGCATTTCATCACATGGCCCGAGAGCTGC
ATCCGGACTGTACTGGGTCTCTCTGGTTAGACCAGATCTGAGCCTGGGAGCTCTCTGGCTAACTAGGGAA
CCCACTGCTTAAGCCTCAATAAAGCTTGCCTTGAGTGCTTCAAGTAGTGTGTGCCCGTCTGTTGTGTGAC
TCTGGTAACTAGAGATCCCTCAGACCCTTTTAGTCAGTGTGGAAAATCTCTAGCAGGGCCCGTTTAAACC
CGCTGATCAGCCTCGACTGTGCCTTCTAGTTGCCAGCCATCTGTTGTTTGCCCCTCCCCCGTGCCTTCCT
TGACCCTGGAAGGTGCCACTCCCACTGTCCTTTCCTAATAAAATGAGGAAATTGCATCGCATTGTCTGAG
TAGGTGTCATTCTATTCTGGGGGGTGGGGTGGGGCAGGACAGCAAGGGGGAGGATTGGGAAGACAATAGC
AGGCATGCTGGGGATGCGGTGGGCTCTATGGCTTCTGAGGCGGAAAGAACCAGCTGGGGCTCTAGGGGGT
ATCCCC
[124 nt withheld, positions 8407-8530]
C
[91 nt withheld, positions 8532-8622]
A
[49 nt withheld, positions 8624-8672]
CCTTTGACGTTGGAGTCCACGTTCTTT
[37 nt withheld, positions 8700-8736]
ACCCTATCTCGGTCTATTCTTTTGATTTATAAGGGATTTTGCCGATTTCGGCCTATTGGTTAAAAAATGA
GCTGATTTAACAAAAATTTAACGCGAATTAATTCTGTGGAATGTGTGTCAGTTAGGGTGTGGAAAGTCCC
CAGGCTCCCCAGCAGGCAGAAGTATGCAAAGCATGCATCTCAATTAGTCAGCAACCAGGTGTGGAAAGTC
CCCAGGCTCCCCAGCAGGCAGAAGTATGCAAAGCATGCATCTCAATTAGTCAGCAACCATAGTCCCGCCC
CTAACTCCGCCCATCCCGCCCCTAACTCCGCCCAGTTCCGCCCATTCTCCGCCCCATGGCTGACTAATTT
TTTTTATTTATGCAGAGGCCGAGGCCGCCTCTGCCTCTGAGCTATTCCAGAAGTAGTGAGGAGGCTTTTT
TGGAGGCCTAGGCTTTTGCAAAAAGCTCCCGGGAGCTTGTATATCCATTTTCGGATCTGATCAGCACGTG
TTGACAATTAATCATCGGCATAGTATATCGGCATAGTATAATACGACAAGGTGAGGAACTAAACCATGGC
CAAGTTGACCAGTGCCGTTCCGGTGCTCACCGCGCGCGACGTCGCCGGAGCGGTCGAGTTCTGGACCGAC
CGGCTCGGGTTCTCCCGGGACTTCGTGGAGGACGACTTCGCCGGTGTGGTCCGGGACGACGTGACCCTGT
TCATCAGCGCGGTCCAGGACCAGGTGGTGCCGGACAACACCCTGGCCTGGGTGTGGGTGCGCGGCCTGGA
CGAGCTGTACGCCGAGTGGTCGGAGGTCGTGTCCACGAACTTCCGGGACGCCTCCGGGCCGGCCATGACC
GAGATCGGCGAGCAGCCGTGGGGGCGGGAGTTCGCCCTGCGCGACCCGGCCGGCAACTGCGTGCACTTCG
TGGCCGAGGAGCAGGACTGACACGTGCTACGAGATTTCGATTCCACCGCCGCCTTCTATGAAAGGTTGGG
CTTCGGAATCGTTTTCCGGGACGCCGGCTGGATGATCCTCCAGCGCGGGGATCTCATGCTGGAGTTCTTC
GCCCACCCCAACTTGTTTATTGCAGCTTATAATGGTTACAAATAAAGCAATAGCATCACAAATTTCACAA
ATAAAGCATTTTTTTCACTGCATTCTAGTTGTGGTTTGTCCAAACTCATCAATGTATCTTATCATGTCTG
TATACCGTCGACCTCTAGCTAGAGCTTGGCGTAATCATGGTCATAGCTGTTTCCTGTGTGAAATTGTTAT
CCGCTCACAATTCCACACAACATACGAGCCGGAAGCATAAAGTGTAAAGCCTGGGGTGCCTAATGAGTGA
GCTAACTCACATTAATTGCGTTGCGCTCACTGCCCGCTTTCCAGTCGGGAAACCTGTCGTGCCAGCTGCA
TTAATGAATCGGCCAACGCGCGGGGAGAGGCGGTTTGCGTATTGGGCGCTCTTCCGCTTCCTCGCTCACT
GACTCGCTGCGCTCGGTCGTTCGGCTGCGGCGAGCGGTATCAGCTCACTCAAAGGCGGTAATACGGTTAT
CCACAGAATCAGGGGATAACGCAGGAAAGAACATGTGAGCAAAAGGCCAGCAAAAGGCCAGGAACCGTAA
AAAGGCCGCGTTGCTGGCGTTTTTCCATAGGCTCCGCCCCCCTGACGAGCATCACAAAAATCGACGCTCA
AGTCAGAGGTGGCGAAACCCGACAGGACTATAAAGATACCAGGCGTTTCCCCCTGGAAGCTCCCTCGTGC
GCTCTCCTGTTCCGACCCTGCCGCTTACCGGATACCTGTCCGCCTTTCTCCCTTCGGGAAGCGTGGCGCT
TTCTCATAGCTCACGCTGTAGGTATCTCAGTTCGGTGTAGGTCGTTCGCTCCAAGCTGGGCTGTGTGCAC
GAACCCCCCGTTCAGCCCGACCGCTGCGCCTTATCCGGTAACTATCGTCTTGAGTCCAACCCGGTAAGAC
ACGACTTATCGCCACTGGCAGCAGCCACTGGTAACAGGATTAGCAGAGCGAGGTATGTAGGCGGTGCTAC
AGAGTTCTTGAAGTGGTGGCCTAACTACGGCTACACTAGAAGAACAGTATTTGGTATCTGCGCTCTGCTG
AAGCCAGTTACCTTCGGAAAAAGAGTTGGTAGCTCTTGATCCGGCAAACAAACCACCGCTGGTAGCGGTG
GTTTTTTTGTTTGCAAGCAGCAGATTACGCGCAGAAAAAAAGGATCTCAAGAAGATCCTTTGATCTTTTC
TACGGGGTCTGACGCTCAGTGGAACGAAAACTCACGTTAAGGGATTTTGGTCATGAGATTATCAAAAAGG
ATCTTCACCTAGATCCTTTTAAATTAAAAATGAAGTTTTAAATCAATCTAAAGTATATATGAGTAAACTT
GGTCTGACAGTTACCAATGCTTAATCAGTGAGGCACCTATCTCAGCGATCTGTCTATTTCGTTCATCCAT
AGTTGCCTGACTCCCCGTCGTGTAGATAACTACGATACGGGAGGGCTTACCATCTGGCCCCAGTGCTGCA
ATGATACCGCGAGACCCACGCTCACCGGCTCCAGATTTATCAGCAATAAACCAGCCAGCCGGAAGGGCCG
AGCGCAGAAGTGGTCCTGCAACTTTATCCGCCTCCATCCAGTCTATTAATTGTTGCCGGGAAGCTAGAGT
AAGTAGTTCGCCAGTTAATAGTTTGCGCAACGTTGTTGCCATTGCTACAGGCATCGTGGTGTCACGCTCG
TCGTTTGGTATGGCTTCATTCAGCTCCGGTTCCCAACGATCAAGGCGAGTTACATGATCCCCCATGTTGT
GCAAAAAAGCGGTTAGCTCCTTCGGTCCTCCGATCGTTGTCAGAAGTAAGTTGGCCGCAGTGTTATCACT
CATGGTTATGGCAGCACTGCATAATTCTCTTACTGTCATGCCATCCGTAAGATGCTTTTCTGTGACTGGT
GAGTACTCAACCAAGTCATTCTGAGAATAGTGTATGCGGCGACCGAGTTGCTCTTGCCCGGCGTCAATAC
GGGATAATACCGCGCCACATAGCAGAACTTTAAAAGTGCTCATCATTGGAAAACGTTCTTCGGGGCGAAA
ACTCTCAAGGATCTTACCGCTGTTGAGATCCAGTTCGATGTAACCCACTCGTGCACCCAACTGATCTTCA
GCATCTTTTACTTTCACCAGCGTTTCTGGGTGAGCAAAAACAGGAAGGCAAAATGCCGCAAAAAAGGGAA
TAAGGGCGACACGGAAATGTTGAATACTCATACTCTTCCTTTTTCAATATTATTGAAGCATTTATCAGGG
TTATTGT
Features (pLannotate 1.2.2; 31 found; start..end, strand, type, name):
    118..170     -  misc_feature   bom (fragment): basis of mobility region from pBR322
    325..704     +  enhancer       CMV enhancer: human cytomegalovirus immediate early enhancer
    705..904     +  promoter       CMV promoter: human cytomegalovirus (CMV) immediate early promoter
    922..1102    +  LTR            5' LTR (truncated): truncated 5' long terminal repeat (LTR) from HIV-1
   1149..1274    +  misc_feature   HIV-1 Ψ: packaging signal of human immunodeficiency virus type 1
   1258..1621    +  CDS            HIV-1 gag (fragment): gag protein from human immunodeficiency virus 1; gag
   1767..2000    +  misc_feature   RRE: The Rev response element (RRE) of HIV-1 allows for Rev-dependent mRNA export from the nucleus to the cytoplasm.
   2377..2477    +  CDS            Rev (fragment): human immunodeficiency virus 1 (HIV-1) Rev protein; rev; enhances nuclear export of unspliced and incompletely spliced viral mRNAs
   2527..2644    +  misc_feature   cPPT/CTS: central polypurine tract and central termination sequence of HIV-1
   2719..3166    +  promoter       hSyn promoter: human synapsin I promoter; confers neuron-specific expression (Kügler et al., 2003)
   3327..4037    +  CDS            superecliptic pHluorin: pH-sensitive mutant of green fluorescent protein (Ng et al., 2002) excited strongly by blue light at neutral pH but minimally fluorescent at acidic pH
   4080..6740    +  CDS            Gria1: GRIA1_RAT - Also known as Glur1. Experimental evidence at protein level: Swiss-Prot protein existence level 1. Ionotropic glutamate receptor. L-glutamate acts as an excitatory neurotransmitter at many synapses in the central nervous system. Binding of the excitatory neurotransmitter L-glutamate induces a conformation change, leading to the opening of the cation channel, and thereby converts the chemical signal to an electrical impulse. The receptor then desensitizes rapidly and enters a transient inactive state, characterized by the presence of bound agonist. In the presence of CACNG4 or CACNG
   6788..6812    +  misc_feature   MCS (fragment): pBluescript multiple cloning site
   6812..7400    +  misc_feature   WPRE: woodchuck hepatitis virus posttranscriptional regulatory element
   7337..7918    +  CDS            nef (fragment): NEF_HV1H2 - Experimental evidence at protein level: Swiss-Prot protein existence level 1. Extracellular Nef protein targets CD4(+) T-lymphocytes for apoptosis by interacting with CXCR4 surface receptors. From Human immunodeficiency virus type 1 group M subtype B (isolate HXB2) (HIV-1).
   7925..8105    +  LTR            5' LTR (truncated): truncated 5' long terminal repeat (LTR) from HIV-1
   8137..8361    +  polyA_signal   bGH poly(A) signal: bovine growth hormone polyadenylation signal
   8365..8386    +  promoter       SV40 promoter (fragment): SV40 enhancer and early promoter
   8407..8835    +  rep_origin     f1 ori (sequence partly withheld): f1 bacteriophage origin of replication; arrow indicates direction of (+) strand synthesis
   8849..9178    +  promoter       SV40 promoter: SV40 enhancer and early promoter
   9226..9273    +  promoter       EM7 promoter: synthetic bacterial promoter&nbsp
   9292..9666    +  CDS            BleoR: antibiotic-binding protein; Sh ble from Streptoalloteichus hindustanus; confers resistance to bleomycin, phleomycin, and Zeocin™
   9676..9801    +  CDS            ble (fragment): BLE_KLEPN - Experimental evidence at protein level: Swiss-Prot protein existence level 1. Binding protein with a strong affinity to the bleomycin family of antibiotics. Binds to CL990; an antimitotic-antibiotic compound. From Klebsiella pneumoniae.
   9796..9917    +  polyA_signal   SV40 poly(A) signal: SV40 polyadenylation signal
   9988..10010   -  protein_bind   lac operator (fragment): The lac repressor binds to the lac operator to inhibit transcription in E. coli. This inhibition can be relieved by adding lactose or isopropyl-β-D-thiogalactopyranoside (IPTG). lac repressor encoded by lacI
  10014..10044   -  promoter       lac promoter: promoter for the E. coli lac operon
  10059..10080   -  protein_bind   CAP binding site: CAP binding activates transcription in the presence of cAMP. E. coli catabolite activator protein
  10093..10185   -  CDS            lacI (fragment): lac repressor; lacI; The lac repressor binds to the lac operator to inhibit transcription in E. coli. This inhibition can be relieved by adding lactose or isopropyl-β-D-thiogalactopyranoside (IPTG).
  10368..10956   -  rep_origin     ori: high-copy-number ColE1/pMB1/pBR322/pUC origin of replication
  11127..11987   -  CDS            AmpR: β-lactamase; bla; confers resistance to ampicillin, carbenicillin, and related antibiotics
  11988..59      -  promoter       AmpR promoter (across the origin): bla
