[The description below was written by a language model from this plasmid's Addgene catalogue record and pLannotate feature annotations shown in this document.]
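Description:
TL022_lenti_hSyn:SEP-GluA1 is a 12 kb HIV-1-based lentiviral transfer plasmid built on the FSYN backbone for neuron-restricted expression of the AMPA receptor subunit GluA1 fused at its N-terminal end to superecliptic pHluorin (SEP). It is propagated in E. coli through a high-copy ColE1/pUC-type origin with ampicillin selection (AmpR), and the record specifies a recombination-deficient strain, as is common for LTR-containing plasmids. An f1 origin is also present, together with an SV40/EM7-driven BleoR cassette that lies outside the LTR-flanked region and so would not be carried into the packaged genome.

The viral portion has a third-generation-style layout. A CMV enhancer/promoter replaces the U3 region upstream of a truncated 5' LTR to drive genomic RNA transcription in packaging cells. This is followed by the Ψ packaging signal with a gag fragment, the RRE for Rev-dependent export, and the cPPT/CTS, which aids nuclear import. The human synapsin I promoter then drives the payload, in which the SEP coding sequence sits upstream of Gria1. The open sequence between the promoter and SEP is not annotated; it may hold a signal peptide, but the record does not say. The catalogue lists the insert as mouse, while the annotation's best match is the rat protein, which may simply reflect high conservation between the orthologues. A WPRE downstream enhances transcript expression, and a truncated 3' LTR and bGH polyadenylation signal close the cassette.

Because SEP is bright at neutral pH and nearly dark in acidic compartments, an extracellular-domain tag preferentially reports receptors on the cell surface rather than those in intracellular vesicles. The associated work concerns AMPA receptor dynamics during memory formation, consistent with use for imaging receptor trafficking in transduced neurons.
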