Addgene plasmid #192516: TL022_lenti_hSyn:SEP-GluA1
Purpose: Expression of AMPA GluA1 with N terminal super ecliptic phluorin (SEP) fusion
Depositing lab: Adam Cohen. Depositing organization: Harvard University. Publication: Mapping memories: pulse-chase labeling reveals AMPA receptor dynamics during memory formation. Kim D, Park P, Li X, Wong Campos JD, Tian H, Moult EM, Grimm JB, Lavis L, Cohen AE. bioRxiv. 2023 May 29:2023.05.26.541296. doi: 10.1101/2023.05.26.541296. Preprint. PubMed 37292614.
Backbone
  Vector backbone: FSYN
  Backbone size w/o insert (bp): 8500
  Total vector size (bp): 12033
  Vector type: Lentiviral
Growth in bacteria
  Bacterial resistance: Ampicillin, 100 μg/mL
  Growth temperature: 30°C
  Growth strain: NEB Stable
  Copy number: Unknown
Gene/Insert
  Gene/Insert name: SEP-GluA1
  Species: M. musculus (mouse)
  Insert size (bp): 3519
  Promoter: hSyn
  Tag / fusion protein: super ecliptic phluorin (N terminal on insert)
  Cloning method: Gibson Cloning
  Sequencing primers: 5′ hSyn-F: CAGCCGGACCGCACCACGCG; 3′ WPRE-R: CATAGCGTAAAAGGAGCAACA
Terms and licenses: Academic/Nonprofit Terms; Industry Terms: Not Available to Industry
How to cite: TL022_lenti_hSyn:SEP-GluA1 was a gift from Adam Cohen (Addgene plasmid # 192516 ; http://n2t.net/addgene:192516 ; RRID:Addgene_192516)
